>Addgene plasmid #51110 | pAAV-CaMKIIa-eArchT3.0-P2A-EGFP-WPRE-hGHpA | depositor full sequence | sequence record 79323 | pAAV-CaMKIIa-eArchT3.0-P2A-EGFP-WPRE-hGHpA sequence 7034 bps
CCTGCAGGCAGCTGCGCGCTCGCTCGCTCACTGAGGCCGCCCGGGCAAAGCCCGGGCGTCGGGCGACCTT
TGGTCGCCCGGCCTCAGTGAGCGAGCGAGCGCGCAGAGAGGGAGTGGCCAACTCCATCACTAGGGGTTCC
TGCGGCCGCACGCGTTTAATTAACATTATGGCCTTAGGTCACTTCATCTCCATGGGGTTCTTCTTCTGAT
TTTCTAGAAAATGAGATGGGGGTGCAGAGAGCTTCCTCAGTGACCTGCCCAGGGTCACATCAGAAATGTC
AGAGCTAGAACTTGAACTCAGATTACTAATCTTAAATTCCATGCCTTGGGGGCATGCAAGTACGATATAC
AGAAGGAGTGAACTCATTAGGGCAGATGACCAATGAGTTTAGGAAAGAAGAGTCCAGGGCAGGGTACATC
TACACCACCCGCCCAGCCCTGGGTGAGTCCAGCCACGTTCACCTCATTATAGTTGCCTCTCTCCAGTCCT
ACCTTGACGGGAAGCACAAGCAGAAACTGGGACAGGAGCCCCAGGAGACCAAATCTTCATGGTCCCTCTG
GGAGGATGGGTGGGGAGAGCTGTGGCAGAGGCCTCAGGAGGGGCCCTGCTGCTCAGTGGTGACAGATAGG
GGTGAGAAAGCAGACAGAGTCATTCCGTCAGCATTCTGGGTCTGTTTGGTACTTCTTCTCACGCTAAGGT
GGCGGTGTGATATGCACAATGGCTAAAAAGCAGGGAGAGCTGGAAAGAAACAAGGACAGAGACAGAGGCC
AAGTCAACCAGACCAATTCCCAGAGGAAGCAAAGAAACCATTACAGAGACTACAAGGGGGAAGGGAAGGA
GAGATGAATTAGCTTCCCCTGTAAACCTTAGAACCCAGCTGTTGCCAGGGCAACGGGGCAATACCTGTCT
CTTCAGAGGAGATGAAGTTGCCAGGGTAACTACATCCTGTCTTTCTCAAGGACCATCCCAGAATGTGGCA
CCCACTAGCCGTTACCATAGCAACTGCCTCTTTGCCCCACTTAATCCCATCCCGTCTGTTAAAAGGGCCC
TATAGTTGGAGGTGGGGGAGGTAGGAAGAGCGATGATCACTTGTGGACTAAGTTTGTTCGCATCCCCTTC
TCCAACCCCCTCAGTACATCACCCTGGGGGAACAGGGTCCACTTGCTCCTGGGCCCACACAGTCCTGCAG
TATTGTGTATATAAGGCCAGGGCAAAGAGGAGCAGGTTTTAAAGTGAAAGGCAGGCAGGTGTTGGGGAGG
CAGTTACCGGGGCAACGGGAACAGGGCGTTTCGGAGGTGGTTGCCATGGGGACCTGGATGCTGACGAAGG
CTCGCGAGGCTGTGAGCAGCCACAGTGCCCTGCTCAGAAGCCCCAAGCTCGTCAGTCAAGCCGGTTCTCC
GTTTGCACTCAGGAGCACGGGCAGGCGAGTGGCCCCTAGTTCTGGGGGCAGCGGGGGATCCTTCGAAACC
GGTGCTAGCGGCGCCACCATGGACCCAATTGCACTGCAGGCGGGGTATGACCTCCTCGGTGACGGGAGGC
CCGAGACACTCTGGCTGGGCATCGGGACGCTTCTCATGCTCATCGGAACGTTTTACTTCATCGTCAAAGG
ATGGGGTGTAACAGACAAGGAAGCGCGCGAGTACTACTCGATCACTATTCTTGTGCCGGGCATCGCCTCA
GCGGCGTATTTGAGCATGTTCTTTGGCATCGGGCTGACCGAAGTGACGGTAGCGGGAGAGGTCTTGGATA
TCTACTATGCGCGCTACGCAGACTGGCTGTTTACAACTCCGCTCCTTTTGCTTGATCTTGCTCTGTTGGC
AAAAGTAGATAGGGTGTCGATTGGGACGCTGGTGGGAGTAGATGCCCTTATGATTGTCACGGGATTGATT
GGGGCATTGTCGCACACGCCTCTCGCCCGATATTCGTGGTGGTTGTTTTCCACCATCTGCATGATCGTGG
TCCTCTACTTCTTGGCGACGAGCCTTCGGGCTGCGGCGAAGGAGAGAGGACCCGAGGTCGCGTCCACATT
CAACACCTTGACTGCCCTGGTGCTGGTGCTCTGGACCGCGTATCCCATCTTGTGGATTATCGGAACTGAA
GGTGCCGGGGTCGTCGGTCTGGGAATCGAAACACTCCTCTTCATGGTGTTGGACGTAACAGCCAAGGTCG
GATTTGGTTTCATCTTGCTGCGGTCAAGAGCAATTCTTGGGGATACGGAAGCCCCGGAGCCTGCGGCCGC
CAAGAGCAGGATCACCAGCGAGGGCGAGTACATCCCCCTGGACCAGATCGACATCAACGTGTTCTGCTAC
GAGAACGAGGTGGTTAACGGAAGCGGAGCCACTAACTTCTCCCTGTTGAAACAAGCAGGGGATGTCGAAG
AGAATCCCGGGCCAATGGTGAGCAAGGGCGAGGAGCTGTTCACCGGGGTGGTGCCCATCCTGGTCGAGCT
GGACGGCGACGTAAACGGCCACAAGTTCAGCGTGTCCGGCGAGGGCGAGGGCGATGCCACCTACGGCAAG
CTGACCCTGAAGTTCATCTGCACCACCGGCAAGCTGCCCGTGCCCTGGCCCACCCTCGTGACCACCCTGA
CCTACGGCGTGCAGTGCTTCAGCCGCTACCCCGACCACATGAAGCAGCACGACTTCTTCAAGTCCGCCAT
GCCCGAAGGCTACGTCCAGGAGCGCACCATCTTCTTCAAGGACGACGGCAACTACAAGACCCGCGCCGAG
GTGAAGTTCGAGGGCGACACCCTGGTGAACCGCATCGAGCTGAAGGGCATCGACTTCAAGGAGGACGGCA
ACATCCTGGGGCACAAGCTGGAGTACAACTACAACAGCCACAACGTCTATATCATGGCCGACAAGCAGAA
GAACGGCATCAAGGTGAACTTCAAGATCCGCCACAACATCGAGGACGGCAGCGTGCAGCTCGCCGACCAC
TACCAGCAGAACACCCCCATCGGCGACGGCCCCGTGCTGCTGCCCGACAACCACTACCTGAGCACCCAGT
CCGCCCTGAGCAAAGACCCCAACGAGAAGCGCGATCACATGGTCCTGCTGGAGTTCGTGACCGCCGCCGG
GATCACTCTCGGCATGGACGAGCTGTACAAGTAAGTCGACGGCGCGCCCCTGCAGGGAATTCGATATCAA
GCTTATCGATAATCAACCTCTGGATTACAAAATTTGTGAAAGATTGACTGGTATTCTTAACTATGTTGCT
CCTTTTACGCTATGTGGATACGCTGCTTTAATGCCTTTGTATCATGCTATTGCTTCCCGTATGGCTTTCA
TTTTCTCCTCCTTGTATAAATCCTGGTTGCTGTCTCTTTATGAGGAGTTGTGGCCCGTTGTCAGGCAACG
TGGCGTGGTGTGCACTGTGTTTGCTGACGCAACCCCCACTGGTTGGGGCATTGCCACCACCTGTCAGCTC
CTTTCCGGGACTTTCGCTTTCCCCCTCCCTATTGCCACGGCGGAACTCATCGCCGCCTGCCTTGCCCGCT
GCTGGACAGGGGCTCGGCTGTTGGGCACTGACAATTCCGTGGTGTTGTCGGGGAAATCATCGTCCTTTCC
TTGGCTGCTCGCCTATGTTGCCACCTGGATTCTGCGCGGGACGTCCTTCTGCTACGTCCCTTCGGCCCTC
AATCCAGCGGACCTTCCTTCCCGCGGCCTGCTGCCGGCTCTGCGGCCTCTTCCGCGTCTTCGCCTTCGCC
CTCAGACGAGTCGGATCTCCCTTTGGGCCGCCTCCCCGCATCGATACCGAGCGCTGCTCGAGAGATCTAC
GGGTGGCATCCCTGTGACCCCTCCCCAGTGCCTCTCCTGGCCCTGGAAGTTGCCACTCCAGTGCCCACCA
GCCTTGTCCTAATAAAATTAAGTTGCATCATTTTGTCTGACTAGGTGTCCTTCTATAATATTATGGGGTG
GAGGGGGGTGGTATGGAGCAAGGGGCAAGTTGGGAAGACAACCTGTAGGGCCTGCGGGGTCTATTGGGAA
CCAAGCTGGAGTGCAGTGGCACAATCTTGGCTCACTGCAATCTCCGCCTCCTGGGTTCAAGCGATTCTCC
TGCCTCAGCCTCCCGAGTTGTTGGGATTCCAGGCATGCATGACCAGGCTCAGCTAATTTTTGTTTTTTTG
GTAGAGACGGGGTTTCACCATATTGGCCAGGCTGGTCTCCAACTCCTAATCTCAGGTGATCTACCCACCT
TGGCCTCCCAAATTGCTGGGATTACAGGCGTGAACCACTGCTCCCTTCCCTGTCCTTCTGATTTTGTAGG
TAACCACGTGCGGACCGAGCGGCCGCAGGAACCCCTAGTGATGGAGTTGGCCACTCCCTCTCTGCGCGCT
CGCTCGCTCACTGAGGCCGGGCGACCAAAGGTCGCCCGACGCCCGGGCTTTGCCCGGGCGGCCTCAGTGA
GCGAGCGAGCGCGCAGCTGCCTGCAGGGGCGCCTGATGCGGTATTTTCTCCTTACGCATCTGTGCGGTAT
TTCACACCGCATA
[142 nt withheld, positions 4494-4635]
C
[141 nt withheld, positions 4637-4777]
CCTTTGACGTTGGAGTCCACGTTCTTT
[37 nt withheld, positions 4805-4841]
ACCCTATCTCGGGCTATTCTTTTGATTTATAAGGGATTTTGCCGATTTCGGCCTATTGGTTAAAAAATGA
GCTGATTTAACAAAAATTTAACGCGAATTTTAACAAAATATTAACGTTTACAATTTTATGGTGCACTCTC
AGTACAATCTGCTCTGATGCCGCATAGTTAAGCCAGCCCCGACACCCGCCAACACCCGCTGACGCGCCCT
GACGGGCTTGTCTGCTCCCGGCATCCGCTTACAGACAAGCTGTGACCGTCTCCGGGAGCTGCATGTGTCA
GAGGTTTTCACCGTCATCACCGAAACGCGCGAGACGAAAGGGCCTCGTGATACGCCTATTTTTATAGGTT
AATGTCATGATAATAATGGTTTCTTAGACGTCAGGTGGCACTTTTCGGGGAAATGTGCGCGGAACCCCTA
TTTGTTTATTTTTCTAAATACATTCAAATATGTATCCGCTCATGAGACAATAACCCTGATAAATGCTTCA
ATAATATTGAAAAAGGAAGAGTATGAGTATTCAACATTTCCGTGTCGCCCTTATTCCCTTTTTTGCGGCA
TTTTGCCTTCCTGTTTTTGCTCACCCAGAAACGCTGGTGAAAGTAAAAGATGCTGAAGATCAGTTGGGTG
CACGAGTGGGTTACATCGAACTGGATCTCAACAGCGGTAAGATCCTTGAGAGTTTTCGCCCCGAAGAACG
TTTTCCAATGATGAGCACTTTTAAAGTTCTGCTATGTGGCGCGGTATTATCCCGTATTGACGCCGGGCAA
GAGCAACTCGGTCGCCGCATACACTATTCTCAGAATGACTTGGTTGAGTACTCACCAGTCACAGAAAAGC
ATCTTACGGATGGCATGACAGTAAGAGAATTATGCAGTGCTGCCATAACCATGAGTGATAACACTGCGGC
CAACTTACTTCTGACAACGATCGGAGGACCGAAGGAGCTAACCGCTTTTTTGCACAACATGGGGGATCAT
GTAACTCGCCTTGATCGTTGGGAACCGGAGCTGAATGAAGCCATACCAAACGACGAGCGTGACACCACGA
TGCCTGTAGCAATGGCAACAACGTTGCGCAAACTATTAACTGGCGAACTACTTACTCTAGCTTCCCGGCA
ACAATTAATAGACTGGATGGAGGCGGATAAAGTTGCAGGACCACTTCTGCGCTCGGCCCTTCCGGCTGGC
TGGTTTATTGCTGATAAATCTGGAGCCGGTGAGCGTGGGTCTCGCGGTATCATTGCAGCACTGGGGCCAG
ATGGTAAGCCCTCCCGTATCGTAGTTATCTACACGACGGGGAGTCAGGCAACTATGGATGAACGAAATAG
ACAGATCGCTGAGATAGGTGCCTCACTGATTAAGCATTGGTAACTGTCAGACCAAGTTTACTCATATATA
CTTTAGATTGATTTAAAACTTCATTTTTAATTTAAAAGGATCTAGGTGAAGATCCTTTTTGATAATCTCA
TGACCAAAATCCCTTAACGTGAGTTTTCGTTCCACTGAGCGTCAGACCCCGTAGAAAAGATCAAAGGATC
TTCTTGAGATCCTTTTTTTCTGCGCGTAATCTGCTGCTTGCAAACAAAAAAACCACCGCTACCAGCGGTG
GTTTGTTTGCCGGATCAAGAGCTACCAACTCTTTTTCCGAAGGTAACTGGCTTCAGCAGAGCGCAGATAC
CAAATACTGTCCTTCTAGTGTAGCCGTAGTTAGGCCACCACTTCAAGAACTCTGTAGCACCGCCTACATA
CCTCGCTCTGCTAATCCTGTTACCAGTGGCTGCTGCCAGTGGCGATAAGTCGTGTCTTACCGGGTTGGAC
TCAAGACGATAGTTACCGGATAAGGCGCAGCGGTCGGGCTGAACGGGGGGTTCGTGCACACAGCCCAGCT
TGGAGCGAACGACCTACACCGAACTGAGATACCTACAGCGTGAGCTATGAGAAAGCGCCACGCTTCCCGA
AGGGAGAAAGGCGGACAGGTATCCGGTAAGCGGCAGGGTCGGAACAGGAGAGCGCACGAGGGAGCTTCCA
GGGGGAAACGCCTGGTATCTTTATAGTCCTGTCGGGTTTCGCCACCTCTGACTTGAGCGTCGATTTTTGT
GATGCTCGTCAGGGGGGCGGAGCCTATGGAAAAACGCCAGCAACGCGGCCTTTTTACGGTTCCTGGCCTT
TTGCTGGCCTTTTGCTCACATGT
Features (pLannotate 1.2.2; 16 found; start..end, strand, type, name):
      1..141     -  repeat_region  AAV2 ITR: inverted terminal repeat of adeno-associated virus serotype 2 inverted
    164..1452    +  promoter       CaMKII promoter: promoter for the mouse calcium/calmodulin-dependent kinase II α subunit
   1489..2238    +  CDS            aop3: BACR3_HALSD - Experimental evidence at protein level: Swiss-Prot protein existence level 1. Light-driven proton pump. From Halorubrum sodomense.
   2242..2301    +  CDS            KCNJ2 (fragment): KCNJ2_HUMAN - Also known as IRK1. Experimental evidence at protein level: Swiss-Prot protein existence level 1. Probably participates in establishing action potential waveform and excitability of neuronal and muscle tissues. Inward rectifier potassium channels are characterized by a greater tendency to allow potassium to flow into the cell rather than out of it. Their voltage dependence is regulated by the concentration of extracellular potassium; as external potassium is raised, the voltage range of the channel opening shifts to more positive voltages. The inward rectification is mainly due t
   2395..3114    +  CDS            EGFP: the original enhanced GFP (Yang et al., 1996) mammalian codon-optimized
   3136..3161    +  misc_feature   MCS (fragment): pBluescript multiple cloning site
   3161..3749    +  misc_feature   WPRE: woodchuck hepatitis virus posttranscriptional regulatory element
   3781..4257    +  polyA_signal   hGH poly(A) signal: human growth hormone polyadenylation signal
   4297..4437    +  repeat_region  AAV2 ITR: inverted terminal repeat of adeno-associated virus serotype 2 inverted
   4442..4493    -  misc_feature   bom (fragment): basis of mobility region from pBR322
   4512..4892    +  rep_origin     M13 ori (sequence partly withheld): M13 bacteriophage origin of replication; arrow indicates direction of (+) strand synthesis
   4968..5017    -  misc_feature   bom (fragment): basis of mobility region from pBR322
   5119..5154    -  CDS            rop (fragment): Rop protein, which maintains plasmids at low copy number; rop
   5249..5353    +  promoter       AmpR promoter: bla
   5354..6214    +  CDS            AmpR: β-lactamase; bla; confers resistance to ampicillin, carbenicillin, and related antibiotics
   6385..6973    +  rep_origin     ori: high-copy-number ColE1/pMB1/pBR322/pUC origin of replication
