[The description below was written by a language model from this plasmid's Addgene catalogue record and pLannotate feature annotations shown in this document.]
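Description:
pAAV-CaMKIIa-eArchT3.0-P2A-EGFP-WPRE-hGHpA is a 7,034 bp AAV transfer plasmid for mammalian expression, built on a pAAV-CaMKIIa-WPRE-hGHpA backbone. Two AAV2 inverted terminal repeats flank the expression cassette, so the region between them can be packaged into recombinant AAV particles for delivery to neurons. The bacterial portion carries a high-copy ColE1/pUC-type origin and an ampicillin resistance gene (β-lactamase with its own promoter), along with an M13 phage origin and small residual fragments of pBR322 bom and rop. It is propagated in a recombination-deficient strain, a common choice for keeping ITRs intact.

Between the ITRs, the mouse CaMKIIα promoter drives eArchT3.0, restricting expression largely to forebrain principal (excitatory) neurons. ArchT is a light-driven outward proton pump from Halorubrum sp. TP009 used for optogenetic silencing. The automated annotation labels it by homology to the related Halorubrum sodomense archaerhodopsin. The "3.0" version adds a membrane trafficking signal and an ER export motif by PCR. The annotated short Kir2.1 (KCNJ2) fragment directly downstream of the opsin corresponds to the trafficking signal, whereas the ER export motif is not annotated separately. These motifs improve surface expression. The opsin is followed by a P2A self-cleaving peptide (also not annotated, but it would fall in the gap before the reporter) and EGFP. The fluorophore is therefore released as a separate cytosolic protein rather than fused to the pump. This gives a cell-filling label that marks expressing neurons and their morphology. A WPRE enhances transcript stability and expression, and the human growth hormone polyadenylation signal terminates the message. The construct is intended for light-induced inhibition of excitatory forebrain neurons with independent fluorescent identification of transduced cells.
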