Addgene plasmid #51110: pAAV-CaMKIIa-eArchT3.0-P2A-EGFP-WPRE-hGHpA
Purpose: Forebrain principal neuron expression of eArchT3,0 with physically uncoupled EGFP fluorophore
Depositing lab: Jonathan Ting. Depositing organization: Massachusetts Institute of Technology.
Backbone
  Vector backbone: pAAV-CaMKIIa-WPRE-HGHpA
  Backbone manufacturer: Karl Deisseroth
  Backbone size w/o insert (bp): 6064
  Total vector size (bp): 7034
  Vector type: Mammalian Expression, AAV
Growth in bacteria
  Bacterial resistance: Ampicillin, 100 μg/mL
  Growth temperature: 37°C
  Growth strain: Stbl3
  Copy number: High Copy
Gene/Insert
  Gene/Insert name: eArchT3.0 (alt name: ArchT-TS-ERexport)
  Species: Halorubrum sp. TP009
  Insert size (bp): 970
  Promoter: CaMKIIa
  Tag / fusion protein: P2A-EGFP (C terminal on insert)
  Cloning method: Restriction Enzyme; 5′ cloning site NheI (not destroyed); 3′ cloning site HpaI (not destroyed)
  Sequencing primers: 5′ aggagcacgggcaggcgagtgg; 3′ CCATACGGGAAGCAATAGCATG
Resource information
  A portion of this plasmid was derived from a plasmid made by: ArchT was obtained from Ed Boyden and was used with permission. TS and ER export motif were added by PCR to make eArchT3.0
Terms and licenses: Academic/Nonprofit Terms; Industry Terms: Not Available to Industry
Depositor comments: This is a cell filling variant for expression of eArchT3.0 and cytosolic EGFP.
How to cite: pAAV-CaMKIIa-eArchT3.0-P2A-EGFP-WPRE-hGHpA was a gift from Jonathan Ting (Addgene plasmid # 51110 ; http://n2t.net/addgene:51110 ; RRID:Addgene_51110)
