>Addgene plasmid #51110 | pAAV-CaMKIIa-eArchT3.0-P2A-EGFP-WPRE-hGHpA | addgene partial sequence | sequence record 82630 | mCaMKIIa-pro-F2 5'-GGCAAAGAGGAGCAGGTTTT-3'
GCAGTTACCGGGGCAACGGGAACAGGGCGTTTCGGAGGTGGTTGCCATGGGGACCTGGATGCTGACGAAG
GCTCGCGAGGCTGTGAGCAGCCACAGTGCCCTGCTCAGAAGCCCCAAGCTCGTCAGTCAAGCCGGTTCTC
CGTTTGCACTCAGGAGCACGGGCAGGCGAGTGGCCCCTAGTTCTGGGGGCAGCGGGGGATCCTTCGAAAC
CGGTGCTAGCGGCGCCACCATGGACCCAATTGCACTGCAGGCGGGGTATGACCTCCTCGGTGACGGGAGG
CCCGAGACACTCTGGCTGGGCATCGGGACGCTTCTCATGCTCATCGGAACGTTTTACTTCATCGTCAAAG
GATGGGGTGTAACAGACAAGGAAGCGCGCGAGTACTACTCGATCACTATTCTTGTGCCGGGCATCGCCTC
AGCGGCGTATTTGAGCATGTTCTTTGGCATCGGGCTGACCGAAGTGACGGTAGCGGGAGAGGTCTTGGAT
ATCTACTATGCGCGCTACGCAGACTGGCTGTTTACAACTCCGCTCCTTTTGCTTGATCTTGCTCTGTTGG
CAAAAGTAGATAGGGTGTCGATTGGGACGCTGGTGGGAGTAGATGCCCTTATGATTGTCACGGGATTGAT
TGGGGCATTGTCGCACACGCCTCTCGCCCGATATTCGTGGTGGTTGTTTTCCACCATCTGCATGATCGTG
GTCCTCTACTTCTTGGCGACGAGCCTTCGGGCTGCGGCGAAGGAGAGAGGACCCGAGGTCGCGTCCACAT
TCAACACCTTGACTGCCCTGGTGCTGGTGCTCTGGACCGCGTATCCCATCTTGTGGATTATCGGAACTGA
AGGTGCCGGGGTCGTCGG
