>Addgene plasmid #51110 | pAAV-CaMKIIa-eArchT3.0-P2A-EGFP-WPRE-hGHpA | addgene partial sequence | sequence record 83029 | WPRE-R 5'-CATAGCGTAAAAGGAGCAACA-3'
AATTTTGTAATCCAGAGGTTGATTATCGATAAGCTTGATATCGAATTCCCTGCAGGGGCGCGCCGTCGAC
TTACTTGTACAGCTCGTCCATGCCGAGAGTGATCCCGGCGGCGGTCACGAACTCCAGCAGGACCATGTGA
TCGCGCTTCTCGTTGGGGTCTTTGCTCAGGGCGGACTGGGTGCTCAGGTAGTGGTTGTCGGGCAGCAGCA
CGGGGCCGTCGCCGATGGGGGTGTTCTGCTGGTAGTGGTCGGCGAGCTGCACGCTGCCGTCCTCGATGTT
GTGGCGGATCTTGAAGTTCACCTTGATGCCGTTCTTCTGCTTGTCGGCCATGATATAGACGTTGTGGCTG
TTGTAGTTGTACTCCAGCTTGTGCCCCAGGATGTTGCCGTCCTCCTTGAAGTCGATGCCCTTCAGCTCGA
TGCGGTTCACCAGGGTGTCGCCCTCGAACTTCACCTCGGCGCGGGTCTTGTAGTTGCCGTCGTCCTTGAA
GAAGATGGTGCGCTCCTGGACGTAGCCTTCGGGCATGGCGGACTTGAAGAAGTCGTGCTGCTTCATGTGG
TCGGGGTAGCGGCTGAAGCACTGCACGCCGTAGGTCAGGGTGGTCACGAGGGTGGGCCAGGGCACGGGCA
GCTTGCCGGTGGTGCAGATGAACTTCAGGGTCAGCTTGCCGTAGGTGGCATCGCCCTCGCCCTCGCCGGA
CACGCTGAACTTGTGGCCGTTTACGTCGCCGTCCAGCTCGACCAGGATGGGCACCACCCCGGTGAACAGC
TCCTCGCCCTTGCTCACCATTGGCCCGGGATTCTCTTCGACATCCCCTGCTTGTTTCAACAGGGAGAAGT
TAGTGGCTCCGCTTCCGTTAACCACCTCGTTCTCGTAGCAGAACACGTTGATGTCGATCTGGTCC
